>Addgene plasmid #165842 | pFCU1 | addgene full sequence | sequence record 335071 | Addgene NGS Result
CAAGAAGATCCTTTGATCTTTTCTACGGGGTCTGACGCTCAGTGGAACGAAAACTCACGTTAAGGGATTT
TGGTCATGAGATTATCAAAAAGGATCTTCACCTAGATCCTTTTAAATTAAAAATGAAGTTTTAAATCAAT
CTAAAGTATATATGAGTAAACTTGGTCTGACAGTTACCAATGCTTAATCAGTGAGGCACCTATCTCAGCG
ATCTGTCTATTTCGTTCATCCATAGTTGCCTGACTCCCCGTCGTGTAGATAACTACGATACGGGAGGGCT
TACCATCTGGCCCCAGTGCTGCAATGATACCGCGCGACCCACGCTCACCGGCTCCAGATTTATCAGCAAT
AAACCAGCCAGCCGGAAGGGCCGAGCGCAGAAGTGGTCCTGCAACTTTATCCGCCTCCATCCAGTCTATT
AATTGTTGCCGGGAAGCTAGAGTAAGTAGTTCGCCAGTTAATAGTTTGCGCAACGTTGTTGCCATTGCTA
CAGGCATCGTGGTGTCACGCTCGTCGTTTGGTATGGCTTCATTCAGCTCCGGTTCCCAACGATCAAGGCG
AGTTACATGATCCCCCATGTTGTGCAAAAAAGCGGTTAGCTCCTTCGGTCCTCCGATCGTTGTCAGAAGT
AAGTTGGCCGCAGTGTTATCACTCATGGTTATGGCAGCACTGCATAATTCTCTTACTGTCATGCCATCCG
TAAGATGCTTTTCTGTGACTGGTGAGTACTCAACCAAGTCATTCTGAGAATAGTGTATGCGGCGACCGAG
TTGCTCTTGCCCGGCGTCAATACGGGATAATACCGCGCCACATAGCAGAACTTTAAAAGTGCTCATCATT
GGAAAACGTTCTTCGGGGCGAAAACTCTCAAGGATCTTACCGCTGTTGAGATCCAGTTCGATGTAACCCA
CTCGTGCACCCAACTGATCTTCAGCATCTTTTACTTTCACCAGCGTTTCTGGGTGAGCAAAAACAGGAAG
GCAAAATGCCGCAAAAAAGGGAATAAGGGCGACACGGAAATGTTGAATACTCATACTCTTCCTTTTTCAA
TATTATTGAAGCATTTATCAGGGTTATTGTCTCATGAGCGGATACATATTTGAATGTATTTAGAAAAATA
AACAAATAGGGGTTCCGCGCACATTTCCCCGAAAAGTGCCACCTGATGCGGTGTGAAATACCGCACAGAT
GCGTAAGGAGAAAATACCGCATCAGGAAATTGTAAGCGTTAATATTTTGTTAAAATTCGCGTTAAATTTT
TGTTAAATCAGCTCATTTTTTAACCAATAGGCCGAAATCGGCAAAATCCCTTATAAATCAAAAGAATAGA
CCGAGATAGGGT
[37 nt withheld, positions 1343-1379]
AAAGAACGTGGACTCCAACGTCAAAGGGCGAAAAACCGTCTATCAGGGCGCTGGCCCACTACGTGAACCA
TCACCCT
[91 nt withheld, positions 1457-1547]
G
[124 nt withheld, positions 1549-1672]
CCATTCGTAACATTGTAGAAACGCAAAAAGGCCATCCGTCAGGATGGCCTTCTGCTTAATTTGATGCCTG
GCAGTTTATGGCGGGCGTCCTGCCCGCCACCCTTTCAGCCAAAAAACTTAAGACCGCCGGTCTTGTCCAC
TACCTTGCAGTAATGCGGTGGACAGGATCGGCGGTTTTCTTTTCTCTTCTCAATGTAAAACGACGGCCAG
TGAATTGTAATACGACTCACTATAGGGTGAATTCCGCTTAGGACCTTAGATATTGATCTCAAGGTCTCGA
[474 nt withheld, positions 1953-2426]
GCCAGCGAGCCCTTCAAGAACGTGTATCTGCTGCCCCAGACCAACCAACTGCTGGGCCTGTACACCATCA
TCCGCAACAAGAACACCACCCGCCCAGATTTCATCTTCTATTGTGACCGCATCATCCGCCTGCTGGTCGA
GGAGGGCCTGAACCACCTGCCCGTGCAGAAGCAGATCGTCGAAACCGATACCAACGAGAACTTCGAGGGC
GTTAGCTTCATGGGCAAGATCTGCGGCGTGAGCATCGTGCGTGCCGGCGAGAGCATGGAGCAGGGCCTGC
GCGATTGCTGCCGCAGCGTGCGCATCGGCAAGATCCTGATCCAGCGCGACGAGGAAACCGCCCTGCCCAA
GCTGTTTTACGAGAAGCTGCCCGAGGATATTTCCGAGCGCTACGTGTTCCTGCTCGATCCCATGCTGGCC
ACCGGCGGCAGCGCCATCATGGCCACCGAGGTGCTGATCAAGCGCGGCGTGAAGCCCGAGCGCATCTACT
TTCTGAACCTGATTTGCAGCAAGGAGGGCATTGAGAAGTACCACGCCGCCTTCCCGGAGGTCCGCATCGT
GACCGGAGCCTTGGATCGCGGATTGGATGAGAACAAATATCTGGTGCCCGGCCTGGGCGATTTCGGCGAT
CGCTACTACTGCGTGTAAGCTTCGAGACCACTCATCGCCCAATCACTAGTGAATTCGTTCTATAGTGTCA
CCTAAATACCATAGAGCCGTTGGTCATAGCTGTTTCCTGTCGGACCAAAACGAAAAAAGGCCCCCCTTTC
GGGAGGCCTCTTTTCTGGAATTTGGTACCGAGCAGGCATCAAATAAAACGAAAGGCTCAGTCGAAAGACT
GGGCCTTTCGTTTTATCTGTTGTTTGTCGGTGAACGCTCTCTGACCTTCCGCTTCCTCGCTCACTGACTC
GCTGCGCTCGGTCGTTCGGCTGCGGCGAGCGGTATCAGCTCACTCAAAGGCGGTAATACGGTTATCCACA
GAATCATGGGATAACGCAGGAAAGAACATGTGAGCAAAAGGCCAGCAAAAGGCCAGGAACCGTAAAAAGG
CCGCGTTGCTGGCGTTTTTCCATAGGCTCCGCCCCCCTGACGAGCATCACAAAAATCGACGCTCAAGTCA
GAGGTGGCGAAACCCGACAGGACTATAAAGATACCAGGCGTTTCCCCCTGGAAGCTCCCTCGTGCGCTCT
CCTGTTCCGACCCTGCCGCTTACCGGATACCTGTCCGCCTTTCTCCCTTCGGGAAGCGTGGCGCTTTCTC
ATAGCTCACGCTGTAGGTATCTCAGTTCGGTGTAGGTCGTTCGCTCCAAGCTGGGCTGTGTGCACGAACC
CCCCGTTCAGCCCGACCGCTGCGCCTTATCCGGTAACTATCGTCTTGAGTCCAACCCGGTAAGACACGAC
TTATCGCCACTGGCAGCAGCCACTGGTAACAGGATTAGCAGAGCGAGGTATGTAGGCGGTGCTACAGAGT
TCTTGAAGTGGTGGCCTAACTACGGCTACACTAGAAGAACAGTATTTGGTATCTGCGCTCTGCTGAAGCC
AGTTACCTTCGGAAAAAGAGTTGGTAGCTCTTGATCCGGCAAACAAACCACCGCTGGTAGCGGTGGTTTT
TTTGTTTGCAAGCAGCAGATTACGCGCAGAAAAAAAGGATCT
Features (pLannotate 1.2.2; 12 found; start..end, strand, type, name):
    174..1034    -  CDS            AmpR: β-lactamase; bla; confers resistance to ampicillin, carbenicillin, and related antibiotics
   1035..1139    -  promoter       AmpR promoter: bla
   1166..1216    +  misc_feature   bom (fragment): basis of mobility region from pBR322
   1217..1672    -  rep_origin     f1 ori (sequence partly withheld): f1 bacteriophage origin of replication; arrow indicates direction of (+) strand synthesis
   1698..1725    -  terminator     rrnB T2 terminator: transcription terminator T2 from the E. coli rrnB gene
   1866..1887    -  CDS            lacZα (fragment): LacZα fragment of β-galactosidase; lacZ fragment
   1890..1908    +  promoter       T7 promoter: promoter for bacteriophage T7 RNA polymerase
   1953..2426    +  CDS            FCY1 (sequence withheld): FCY1_YEAST - Experimental evidence at protein level: Swiss-Prot protein existence level 1. Catalyzes the hydrolytic deamination of cytosine to uracil or 5-methylcytosine to thymine. Is involved in the pyrimidine salvage pathway, which allows the cell to utilize cytosine for pyrimidine nucleotide synthesis. From Saccharomyces cerevisiae (strain ATCC 204508 / S288c) (Baker's yeast).
   2427..3071    +  CDS            FUR1: UPP_YEAST - Experimental evidence at protein level: Swiss-Prot protein existence level 1. Catalyzes the conversion of uracil and 5-phospho-alpha-D- ribose 1-diphosphate (PRPP) to UMP and diphosphate. From Saccharomyces cerevisiae (strain ATCC 204508 / S288c) (Baker's yeast).
   3115..3133    -  promoter       SP6 promoter: promoter for bacteriophage SP6 RNA polymerase
   3236..3307    +  terminator     rrnB T1 terminator: transcription terminator T1 from the E. coli rrnB gene
   3493..3       -  rep_origin     ori (across the origin): high-copy-number ColE1/pMB1/pBR322/pUC origin of replication
