[The description below was written by a language model from this plasmid's Addgene catalogue record and pLannotate feature annotations shown in this document.]
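Description:
pFCU1 is a small, high-copy E. coli plasmid built on the pUPD2 backbone that stores the FCU1 coding sequence as a promoterless part ("CDS" in the depositor's note). It is catalogued as an insect expression vector, but the annotated sequence (about 4.1 kb) contains no insect or other eukaryotic promoter, polyadenylation signal or transformation elements. It is therefore best understood as a domestication or entry clone whose coding sequence is meant to be assembled into Drosophila expression constructs. Propagation relies on a ColE1/pUC-type origin, and selection on the β-lactamase (AmpR) gene with its own promoter. An f1 phage origin and a fragment of the pBR322 bom region are also present.

The roughly 1.1 kb insert is a fusion of two Saccharomyces cerevisiae pyrimidine salvage genes, annotated as directly adjacent in the same orientation: FCY1 (cytosine deaminase) followed by FUR1 (uracil phosphoribosyltransferase). Together these activities convert the otherwise innocuous prodrug 5-fluorocytosine to 5-fluorouracil and then to toxic fluorinated nucleotides, so cells expressing FCU1 become sensitive to the drug. The insert sits in a cloning region flanked by T7 and SP6 phage promoters, with a residual lacZα fragment left from the screening cassette. The rrnB T1 and T2 terminators bracket this region and insulate it from plasmid transcription.

The stated purpose is a 5-fluorocytosine sensitivity marker, and the associated work concerns multiplexed drug-based selection and counterselection in Drosophila. This points to use as a negative-selection module for eliminating animals or cells that carry the marker. The cloning sites used are not recorded.
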