Addgene plasmid #165842: pFCU1
Purpose: 5-fluorocytosine sensitivity marker
Depositing lab: Koen Venken. Depositing organization: Baylor College of Medicine. Publication: Multiplexed drug-based selection and counterselection genetic manipulations in Drosophila. Matinyan N, Karkhanis MS, Gonzalez Y, Jain A, Saltzman A, Malovannaya A, Sarrion-Perdigones A, Dierick HA, Venken KJT. Cell Rep. 2021 Sep 14;36(11):109700. doi: 10.1016/j.celrep.2021.109700. PubMed 34525356.
Backbone
  Vector backbone: pUPD2
  Backbone size w/o insert (bp): 2955
  Vector type: Insect Expression
Growth in bacteria
  Bacterial resistance: Ampicillin, 100 μg/mL
  Growth temperature: 37°C
  Growth strain: DH10B
  Copy number: High Copy
Gene/Insert
  Gene/Insert name: FCU1
  Species: S. cerevisiae (budding yeast)
  Insert size (bp): 1122
  Cloning method: Restriction Enzyme; 5′ cloning site Unknown (unknown if destroyed)
Terms and licenses: Academic/Nonprofit Terms; Industry Terms: Not Available to Industry
Depositor comments: CDS
How to cite: pFCU1 was a gift from Koen Venken (Addgene plasmid # 165842 ; http://n2t.net/addgene:165842 ; RRID:Addgene_165842)
